>Addgene plasmid #76349 | ROCK2 gRNA (BRDN0001147800) | addgene full sequence | sequence record 185672 | Addgene Assembled Sequence
CCCGGGTGCAAAGATGGATAAAGTTTTAAACAGAGAGGAATCTTTGCAGCTAATGGACCTTCTAGGTCTT
GAAAGGAGTGGGAATTGGCTCCGGTGCCCGTCAGTGGGCAGAGCGCACATCGCCCACAGTCCCCGAGAAG
TTGGGGGGAGGGGTCGGCAATTGATCCGGTGCCTAGAGAAGGTGGCGCGGGGTAAACTGGGAAAGTGATG
TCGTGTACTGGCTCCGCCTTTTTCCCGAGGGTGGGGGAGAACCGTATATAAGTGCAGTAGTCGCCGTGAA
CGTTCTTTTTCGCAACGGGTTTGCCGCCAGAACACAGGTAAGTGCCGTGTGTGGTTCCCGCGGGCCTGGC
CTCTTTACGGGTTATGGCCCTTGCGTGCCTTGAATTACTTCCACCTGGCTGCAGTACGTGATTCTTGATC
CCGAGCTTCGGGTTGGAAGTGGGTGGGAGAGTTCGAGGCCTTGCGCTTAAGGAGCCCCTTCGCCTCGTGC
TTGAGTTGAGGCCTGGCCTGGGCGCTGGGGCCGCCGCGTGCGAATCTGGTGGCACCTTCGCGCCTGTCTC
GCTGCTTTCGATAAGTCTCTAGCCATTTAAAATTTTTGATGACCTGCTGCGACGCTTTTTTTCTGGCAAG
ATAGTCTTGTAAATGCGGGCCAAGATCTGCACACTGGTATTTCGGTTTTTGGGGCCGCGGGCGGCGACGG
GGCCCGTGCGTCCCAGCGCACATGTTCGGCGAGGCGGGGCCTGCGAGCGCGGCCACCGAGAATCGGACGG
GGGTAGTCTCAAGCTGGCCGGCCTGCTCTGGTGCCTGGCCTCGCGCCGCCGTGTATCGCCCCGCCCTGGG
CGGCAAGGCTGGCCCGGTCGGCACCAGTTGCGTGAGCGGAAAGATGGCCGCTTCCCGGCCCTGCTGCAGG
GAGCTCAAAATGGAGGACGCGGCGCTCGGGAGAGCGGGCGGGTGAGTCACCCACACAAAGGAAAAGGGCC
TTTCCGTCCTCAGCCGTCGCTTCATGTGACTCCACGGAGTACCGGGCGCCGTCCAGGCACCTCGATTAGT
TCTCGAGCTTTTGGAGTACGTCGTCTTTAGGTTGGGGGGAGGGGTTTTATGCGATGGAGTTTCCCCACAC
TGAGTGGGTGGAGACTGAAGTTAGGCCAGCTTGGCACTTGATGTAATTCTCCTTGGAATTTGCCCTTTTT
GAGTTTGGATCTTGGTTCATTCTCAAGCCTCAGACAGTGGTTCAAAGTTTTTTTCTTCCATTTCAGGTGT
CGTGACGTACGGCCACCATGACCGAGTACAAGCCCACGGTGCGCCTCGCCACCCGCGACGACGTCCCCAG
GGCCGTACGCACCCTCGCCGCCGCGTTCGCCGACTACCCCGCCACGCGCCACACCGTCGATCCGGACCGC
CACATCGAGCGGGTCACCGAGCTGCAAGAACTCTTCCTCACGCGCGTCGGGCTCGACATCGGCAAGGTGT
GGGTCGCGGACGACGGCGCCGCCGTGGCGGTCTGGACCACGCCGGAGAGCGTCGAAGCGGGGGCGGTGTT
CGCCGAGATCGGCCCGCGCATGGCCGAGTTGAGCGGTTCCCGGCTGGCCGCGCAGCAACAGATGGAAGGC
CTCCTGGCGCCGCACCGGCCCAAGGAGCCCGCGTGGTTCCTGGCCACCGTCGGAGTCTCGCCCGACCACC
AGGGCAAGGGTCTGGGCAGCGCCGTCGTGCTCCCCGGAGTGGAGGCGGCCGAGCGCGCCGGGGTGCCCGC
CTTCCTGGAGACCTCCGCGCCCCGCAACCTCCCCTTCTACGAGCGGCTCGGCTTCACCGTCACCGCCGAC
GTCGAGGTGCCCGAAGGACCGCGCACCTGGTGCATGACCCGCAAGCCCGGTGCCTGAACGCGTTAAGTCG
ACAATCAACCTCTGGATTACAAAATTTGTGAAAGATTGACTGGTATTCTTAACTATGTTGCTCCTTTTAC
GCTATGTGGATACGCTGCTTTAATGCCTTTGTATCATGCTATTGCTTCCCGTATGGCTTTCATTTTCTCC
TCCTTGTATAAATCCTGGTTGCTGTCTCTTTATGAGGAGTTGTGGCCCGTTGTCAGGCAACGTGGCGTGG
TGTGCACTGTGTTTGCTGACGCAACCCCCACTGGTTGGGGCATTGCCACCACCTGTCAGCTCCTTTCCGG
GACTTTCGCTTTCCCCCTCCCTATTGCCACGGCGGAACTCATCGCCGCCTGCCTTGCCCGCTGCTGGACA
GGGGCTCGGCTGTTGGGCACTGACAATTCCGTGGTGTTGTCGGGGAAATCATCGTCCTTTCCTTGGCTGC
TCGCCTGTGTTGCCACCTGGATTCTGCGCGGGACGTCCTTCTGCTACGTCCCTTCGGCCCTCAATCCAGC
GGACCTTCCTTCCCGCGGCCTGCTGCCGGCTCTGCGGCCTCTTCCGCGTCTTCGCCTTCGCCCTCAGACG
AGTCGGATCTCCCTTTGGGCCGCCTCCCCGCGTCGACTTTAAGACCAATGACTTACAAGGCAGCTGTAGA
TCTTAGCCACTTTTTAAAAGAAAAGGGGGGACTGGAAGGGCTAATTCACTCCCAACGAAGACAAGATCTG
CTTTTTGCTTGTACTGGGTCTCTCTGGTTAGACCAGATCTGAGCCTGGGAGCTCTCTGGCTAACTAGGGA
ACCCACTGCTTAAGCCTCAATAAAGCTTGCCTTGAGTGCTTCAAGTAGTGTGTGCCCGTCTGTTGTGTGA
CTCTGGTAACTAGAGATCCCTCAGACCCTTTTAGTCAGTGTGGAAAATCTCTAGCAGTACGTATAGTAGT
TCATGTCATCTTATTATTCAGTATTTATAACTTGCAAAGAAATGAATATCAGAGAGTGAGAGGAACTTGT
TTATTGCAGCTTATAATGGTTACAAATAAAGCAATAGCATCACAAATTTCACAAATAAAGCATTTTTTTC
ACTGCATTCTAGTTGTGGTTTGTCCAAACTCATCAATGTATCTTATCATGTCTGGCTCTAGCTATCCCGC
CCCTAACTCCGCCCATCCCGCCCCTAACTCCGCCCAGTTCCGCCCATTCTCCGCCCCATGGCTGACTAAT
TTTTTTTATTTATGCAGAGGCCGAGGCCGCCTCGGCCTCTGAGCTATTCCAGAAGTAGTGAGGAGGCTTT
TTTGGAGGCCTAGGGACGTACCCAATTCGCCCTATAGTGAGTCGTATTACGCGCGCTCACTGGCCGTCGT
TTTACAACGTCGTGACTGGGAAAACCCTGGCGTTACCCAACTTAATCGCCTTGCAGCACATCCCCCTTTC
GCCAGCTGGCGTAATAGCGAAGAGGCCCGCACCGATCGCCCTTCCCAACAGTTGCGCAGCCTGAATGGCG
AATGGG
[124 nt withheld, positions 3367-3490]
C
[91 nt withheld, positions 3492-3582]
A
[49 nt withheld, positions 3584-3632]
CCTTTGACGTTGGAGTCCACGTTCTTT
[37 nt withheld, positions 3660-3696]
ACCCTATCTCGGTCTATTCTTTTGATTTATAAGGGATTTTGCCGATTTCGGCCTATTGGTTAAAAAATGA
GCTGATTTAACAAAAATTTAACGCGAATTTTAACAAAATATTAACGCTTACAATTTAGGTGGCACTTTTC
GGGGAAATGTGCGCGGAACCCCTATTTGTTTATTTTTCTAAATACATTCAAATATGTATCCGCTCATGAG
ACAATAACCCTGATAAATGCTTCAATAATATTGAAAAAGGAAGAGTATGAGTATTCAACATTTCCGTGTC
GCCCTTATTCCCTTTTTTGCGGCATTTTGCCTTCCTGTTTTTGCTCACCCAGAAACGCTGGTGAAAGTAA
AAGATGCTGAAGATCAGTTGGGTGCACGAGTGGGTTACATCGAACTGGATCTCAACAGCGGTAAGATCCT
TGAGAGTTTTCGCCCCGAAGAACGTTTTCCAATGATGAGCACTTTTAAAGTTCTGCTATGTGGCGCGGTA
TTATCCCGTATTGACGCCGGGCAAGAGCAACTCGGTCGCCGCATACACTATTCTCAGAATGACTTGGTTG
AGTACTCACCAGTCACAGAAAAGCATCTTACGGATGGCATGACAGTAAGAGAATTATGCAGTGCTGCCAT
AACCATGAGTGATAACACTGCGGCCAACTTACTTCTGACAACGATCGGAGGACCGAAGGAGCTAACCGCT
TTTTTGCACAACATGGGGGATCATGTAACTCGCCTTGATCGTTGGGAACCGGAGCTGAATGAAGCCATAC
CAAACGACGAGCGTGACACCACGATGCCTGTAGCAATGGCAACAACGTTGCGCAAACTATTAACTGGCGA
ACTACTTACTCTAGCTTCCCGGCAACAATTAATAGACTGGATGGAGGCGGATAAAGTTGCAGGACCACTT
CTGCGCTCGGCCCTTCCGGCTGGCTGGTTTATTGCTGATAAATCTGGAGCCGGTGAGCGTGGGTCTCGCG
GTATCATTGCAGCACTGGGGCCAGATGGTAAGCCCTCCCGTATCGTAGTTATCTACACGACGGGGAGTCA
GGCAACTATGGATGAACGAAATAGACAGATCGCTGAGATAGGTGCCTCACTGATTAAGCATTGGTAACTG
TCAGACCAAGTTTACTCATATATACTTTAGATTGATTTAAAACTTCATTTTTAATTTAAAAGGATCTAGG
TGAAGATCCTTTTTGATAATCTCATGACCAAAATCCCTTAACGTGAGTTTTCGTTCCACTGAGCGTCAGA
CCCCGTAGAAAAGATCAAAGGATCTTCTTGAGATCCTTTTTTTCTGCGCGTAATCTGCTGCTTGCAAACA
AAAAAACCACCGCTACCAGCGGTGGTTTGTTTGCCGGATCAAGAGCTACCAACTCTTTTTCCGAAGGTAA
CTGGCTTCAGCAGAGCGCAGATACCAAATACTGTTCTTCTAGTGTAGCCGTAGTTAGGCCACCACTTCAA
GAACTCTGTAGCACCGCCTACATACCTCGCTCTGCTAATCCTGTTACCAGTGGCTGCTGCCAGTGGCGAT
AAGTCGTGTCTTACCGGGTTGGACTCAAGACGATAGTTACCGGATAAGGCGCAGCGGTCGGGCTGAACGG
GGGGTTCGTGCACACAGCCCAGCTTGGAGCGAACGACCTACACCGAACTGAGATACCTACAGCGTGAGCT
ATGAGAAAGCGCCACGCTTCCCGAAGGGAGAAAGGCGGACAGGTATCCGGTAAGCGGCAGGGTCGGAACA
GGAGAGCGCACGAGGGAGCTTCCAGGGGGAAACGCCTGGTATCTTTATAGTCCTGTCGGGTTTCGCCACC
TCTGACTTGAGCGTCGATTTTTGTGATGCTCGTCAGGGGGGCGGAGCCTATGGAAAAACGCCAGCAACGC
GGCCTTTTTACGGTTCCTGGCCTTTTGCTGGCCTTTTGCTCACATGTTCTTTCCTGCGTTATCCCCTGAT
TCTGTGGATAACCGTATTACCGCCTTTGAGTGAGCTGATACCGCTCGCCGCAGCCGAACGACCGAGCGCA
GCGAGTCAGTGAGCGAGGAAGCGGAAGAGCGCCCAATACGCAAACCGCCTCTCCCCGCGCGTTGGCCGAT
TCATTAATGCAGCTGGCACGACAGGTTTCCCGACTGGAAAGCGGGCAGTGAGCGCAACGCAATTAATGTG
AGTTAGCTCACTCATTAGGCACCCCAGGCTTTACACTTTATGCTTCCGGCTCGTATGTTGTGTGGAATTG
TGAGCGGATAACAATTTCACACAGGAAACAGCTATGACCATGATTACGCCAAGCGCGCAATTAACCCTCA
CTAAAGGGAACAAAAGCTGGAGCTGCAAGCTTAATGTAGTCTTATGCAATACTCTTGTAGTCTTGCAACA
TGGTAACGATGAGTTAGCAACATGCCTTACAAGGAGAGAAAAAGCACCGTGCATGCCGATTGGTGGAAGT
AAGGTGGTACGATCGTGCCTTATTAGGAAGGCAACAGACGGGTCTGACATGGATTGGACGAACCACTGAA
TTGCCGCATTGCAGAGATATTGTATTTAAGTGCCTAGCTCGATACATAAACGGGTCTCTCTGGTTAGACC
AGATCTGAGCCTGGGAGCTCTCTGGCTAACTAGGGAACCCACTGCTTAAGCCTCAATAAAGCTTGCCTTG
AGTGCTTCAAGTAGTGTGTGCCCGTCTGTTGTGTGACTCTGGTAACTAGAGATCCCTCAGACCCTTTTAG
TCAGTGTGGAAAATCTCTAGCAGTGGCGCCCGAACAGGGACTTGAAAGCGAAAGGGAAACCAGAGGAGCT
CTCTCGACGCAGGACTCGGCTTGCTGAAGCGCGCACGGCAAGAGGCGAGGGGCGGCGACTGGTGAGTACG
CCAAAAATTTTGACTAGCGGAGGCTAGAAGGAGAGAGATGGGTGCGAGAGCGTCAGTATTAAGCGGGGGA
GAATTAGATCGCGATGGGAAAAAATTCGGTTAAGGCCAGGGGGAAAGAAAAAATATAAATTAAAACATAT
AGTATGGGCAAGCAGGGAGCTAGAACGATTCGCAGTTAATCCTGGCCTGTTAGAAACATCAGAAGGCTGT
AGACAAATACTGGGACAGCTACAACCATCCCTTCAGACAGGATCAGAAGAACTTAGATCATTATATAATA
CAGTAGCAACCCTCTATTGTGTGCATCAAAGGATAGAGATAAAAGACACCAAGGAAGCTTTAGACAAGAT
AGAGGAAGAGCAAAACAAAAGTAAGACCACCGCACAGCAAGCGGCCGCTGATCTTCAGACCTGGAGGAGG
AGATATGAGGGACAATTGGAGAAGTGAATTATATAAATATAAAGTAGTAAAAATTGAACCATTAGGAGTA
GCACCCACCAAGGCAAAGAGAAGAGTGGTGCAGAGAGAAAAAAGAGCAGTGGGAATAGGAGCTTTGTTCC
TTGGGTTCTTGGGAGCAGCAGGAAGCACTATGGGCGCAGCGTCAATGACGCTGACGGTACAGGCCAGACA
ATTATTGTCTGGTATAGTGCAGCAGCAGAACAATTTGCTGAGGGCTATTGAGGCGCAACAGCATCTGTTG
CAACTCACAGTCTGGGGCATCAAGCAGCTCCAGGCAAGAATCCTGGCTGTGGAAAGATACCTAAAGGATC
AACAGCTCCTGGGGATTTGGGGTTGCTCTGGAAAACTCATTTGCACCACTGCTGTGCCTTGGAATGCTAG
TTGGAGTAATAAATCTCTGGAACAGATTTGGAATCACACGACCTGGATGGAGTGGGACAGAGAAATTAAC
AATTACACAAGCTTAATACACTCCTTAATTGAAGAATCGCAAAACCAGCAAGAAAAGAATGAACAAGAAT
TATTGGAATTAGATAAATGGGCAAGTTTGTGGAATTGGTTTAACATAACAAATTGGCTGTGGTATATAAA
ATTATTCATAATGATAGTAGGAGGCTTGGTAGGTTTAAGAATAGTTTTTGCTGTACTTTCTATAGTGAAT
AGAGTTAGGCAGGGATATTCACCATTATCGTTTCAGACCCACCTCCCAACCCCGAGGGGACCCAGAGAGG
GCCTATTTCCCATGATTCCTTCATATTTGCATATACGATACAAGGCTGTTAGAGAGATAATTAGAATTAA
TTTGACTGTAAACACAAAGATATTAGTACAAAATACGTGACGTAGAAAGTAATAATTTCTTGGGTAGTTT
GCAGTTTTAAAATTATGTTTTAAAATGGACTATCATATGCTTACCGTAACTTGAAAGTATTTCGATTTCT
TGGCTTTATATATCTTGTGGAAAGGACGAAACACCGTGTTTAGGGAGGTACGACTTGTTTTAGAGCTAGA
AATAGCAAGTTAAAATAAGGCTAGTCCGTTATCAACTTGAAAAAGTGGCACCGAGTCGGTGCTTTTTTAA
GCTTGGCGTAACTAGATCTTGAGACAAATGGCAGTATTCATCCACAATTTTAAAAGAAAAGGGGGGATTG
GGGGGTACAGTGCAGGGGAAAGAATAGTAGACATAATAGCAACAGACATACAAACTAAAGAATTACAAAA
ACAAATTACAAAAATTCAAAATTTTCGGGTTTATTACAGGGACAGCAGAGATCCACTTTGGCGCCGGCTC
GAGGGGG
Features (pLannotate 1.2.2; 29 found; start..end, strand, type, name):
     14..80      +  CDS            small t antigen (fragment): SV40 (simian virus 40) small t antigen
    106..317     +  promoter       EF-1α core promoter: core promoter for human elongation factor EF-1α
    318..1256    +  intron         EF-1α intron A: intron upstream of the start codon of human EF-1α
   1278..1877    +  CDS            PuroR (fragment): puromycin N-acetyltransferase; pac from Streptomyces; confers resistance to puromycin
   1893..2481    +  misc_feature   WPRE: woodchuck hepatitis virus posttranscriptional regulatory element
   2532..2551    +  misc_feature   cPPT/CTS (fragment): central polypurine tract and central termination sequence of HIV-1
   2553..2786    +  LTR            3' LTR (ΔU3): self-inactivating 3' long terminal repeat (LTR) from HIV-1
   2864..2985    +  polyA_signal   SV40 poly(A) signal: SV40 polyadenylation signal
   3025..3160    +  rep_origin     SV40 ori: SV40 origin of replication
   3181..3199    -  promoter       T7 promoter: promoter for bacteriophage T7 RNA polymerase
   3207..3362    +  CDS            lacZα (fragment): LacZα fragment of β-galactosidase; lacZ fragment
   3367..3795    +  rep_origin     f1 ori (sequence partly withheld): f1 bacteriophage origin of replication; arrow indicates direction of (+) strand synthesis
   3848..3952    +  promoter       AmpR promoter: bla
   3953..4813    +  CDS            AmpR: β-lactamase; bla; confers resistance to ampicillin, carbenicillin, and related antibiotics
   4984..5572    +  rep_origin     ori: high-copy-number ColE1/pMB1/pBR322/pUC origin of replication
   5755..5847    +  CDS            lacI (fragment): lac repressor; lacI; The lac repressor binds to the lac operator to inhibit transcription in E. coli. This inhibition can be relieved by adding lactose or isopropyl-β-D-thiogalactopyranoside (IPTG).
   5860..5881    +  protein_bind   CAP binding site: CAP binding activates transcription in the presence of cAMP. E. coli catabolite activator protein
   5896..5926    +  promoter       lac promoter: promoter for the E. coli lac operon
   5934..5950    +  protein_bind   lac operator: The lac repressor binds to the lac operator to inhibit transcription in E. coli. This inhibition can be relieved by adding lactose or isopropyl-β-D-thiogalactopyranoside (IPTG). lac repressor encoded by lacI
   5995..6013    +  promoter       T3 promoter: promoter for bacteriophage T3 RNA polymerase
   6041..6267    +  promoter       RSV promoter: Rous sarcoma virus enhancer/promoter
   6268..6448    +  LTR            5' LTR (truncated): truncated 5' long terminal repeat (LTR) from HIV-1
   6495..6620    +  misc_feature   HIV-1 Ψ: packaging signal of human immunodeficiency virus type 1
   6604..6967    +  CDS            HIV-1 gag (fragment): gag protein from human immunodeficiency virus 1; gag
   7113..7346    +  misc_feature   RRE: The Rev response element (RRE) of HIV-1 allows for Rev-dependent mRNA export from the nucleus to the cytoplasm.
   7723..7749    +  CDS            Rev (fragment): human immunodeficiency virus 1 (HIV-1) Rev protein; rev; enhances nuclear export of unspliced and incompletely spliced viral mRNAs
   7753..7993    +  promoter       U6 promoter: RNA polymerase III promoter for human U6 snRNA
   8023..8098    +  misc_RNA       gRNA scaffold: guide RNA scaffold for the Streptococcus pyogenes CRISPR/Cas9 system
   8154..8271    +  misc_feature   cPPT/CTS: central polypurine tract and central termination sequence of HIV-1
