[The description below was written by a language model from this plasmid's Addgene catalogue record and pLannotate feature annotations shown in this document.]
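Description:
ROCK2 gRNA (BRDN0001147800) is a third-generation lentiviral guide RNA plasmid built on the lentiGuide-Puro backbone and designed to direct Streptococcus pyogenes Cas9 to the human ROCK2 gene (also called ROCK-II). It is propagated in E. coli as a high-copy plasmid through a ColE1/pUC-type origin with ampicillin selection from the β-lactamase gene. The backbone also carries an f1 origin, an SV40 origin and remnants of lac and phage-promoter cloning elements.

The viral genome is transcribed in packaging cells from an RSV promoter fused to a truncated HIV-1 5' LTR, which makes production Tat-independent. It contains the Ψ packaging signal with a partial gag sequence, the Rev response element for nuclear export of the full-length RNA, a cPPT/CTS element, and a self-inactivating ΔU3 3' LTR followed by an SV40 polyadenylation signal. Two expression units sit between the LTRs. A human U6 RNA polymerase III promoter drives the ROCK2-specific spacer joined to the Cas9 gRNA scaffold. Downstream, the EF-1α core promoter with its intron A drives puromycin N-acetyltransferase, with a WPRE to enhance transcript expression, allowing puromycin selection of transduced mammalian cells.

The plasmid does not encode Cas9, so it must be paired with a separate Cas9 lentiviral vector or used in cells that already express the nuclease. The guide was designed against a human ROCK2 reference transcript and belongs to a human kinome gRNA collection associated with work on optimised sgRNA design. Its typical use is CRISPR-mediated disruption of ROCK2 in human cells. The cloning method is not recorded.
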