Addgene plasmid #76349: ROCK2 gRNA (BRDN0001147800)
Purpose: 3rd generation lentiviral gRNA plasmid targeting human ROCK2
Depositing lab: John Doench & David Root. Depositing organization: Broad Institute. Publication: Optimized sgRNA design to maximize activity and minimize off-target effects of CRISPR-Cas9. Doench JG, Fusi N, Sullender M, Hegde M, Vaimberg EW, Donovan KF, Smith I, Tothova Z, Wilen C, Orchard R, Virgin HW, Listgarten J, Root DE. Nat Biotechnol. 2016 Jan 18. doi: 10.1038/nbt.3437. PubMed 26780180.
Backbone
  Vector backbone: lentiGuide-Puro
  Backbone manufacturer: Zhang Lab (Addgene plasmid # 52963)
  Vector type: Mammalian Expression, Lentiviral, CRISPR
  Selectable markers: Puromycin
Growth in bacteria
  Bacterial resistance: Ampicillin, 100 μg/mL
  Growth temperature: 37°C
  Growth strain: DH5alpha
  Copy number: High Copy
Gene/Insert
  Gene/Insert name: ROCK2 (alt names: ROCK2; NM_004850.3)
  gRNA/shRNA sequence: TGTTTAGGGAGGTACGACTT
  Species: H. sapiens (human)
  Entrez Gene: ROCK2 (a.k.a. ROCK-II)
  Promoter: hU6
  Cloning method: Unknown
  Sequencing primers: 5′ U6-F; 3′ pS2-R
Terms and licenses: Academic/Nonprofit Terms; Industry Terms: Not Available to Industry
Depositor comments: The gRNA was designed to target the following Genbank reference sequence(s): NM_004850.3. Note that this plasmid does NOT contain Cas9. It should be used in conjunction with lentiCas9-Blast (Addgene #52962) or otherwise with cell lines already expressing Cas9. Browse the full kinome gRNA library at http://www.addgene.org/pooled-library/broadgpp-human-kinome/ or visit http://www.broadinstitute.org/rnai/public/ for detailed protocols and information.
How to cite: ROCK2 gRNA (BRDN0001147800) was a gift from John Doench & David Root (Addgene plasmid # 76349 ; http://n2t.net/addgene:76349 ; RRID:Addgene_76349)
