>Addgene plasmid #76349 | ROCK2 gRNA (BRDN0001147800) | depositor partial sequence | sequence record 143809 | Target Sequence
TGTTTAGGGAGGTACGACTT
