>Addgene plasmid #76349 | ROCK2 gRNA (BRDN0001147800) | addgene partial sequence | sequence record 185671 | hU6-F
GTAGAAAGTAATAATTTCTTGGGTAGTTTGCAGTTTTAAAATTATGTTTTAAAATGGACTATCATATGCT
TACCGTAACTTGAAAGTATTTCGATTTCTTGGCTTTATATATCTTGTGGAAAGGACGAAACACCGTGTTT
AGGGAGGTACGACTTGTTTTAGAGCTAGAAATAGCAAGTTAAAATAAGGCTAGTCCGTTATCAACTTGAA
AAAGTGGCACCGAGTCGGTGCTTTTTTAAGCTTGGCGTAACTAGATCTTGAGACAAATGGCAGTATTCAT
CCACAATTTTAAAAGAAAAGGGGGGATTGGGGGGTACAGTGCAGGGGAAAGAATAGTAGACATAATAGCA
ACAGACATACAAACTAAAGAATTACAAAAACAAATTACAAAAATTCAAAATTTTCGGGTTTATTACAGGG
ACAGCAGAGATCCACTTTGGCGCCGGCTCGAGGGGGCCCGGGTGCAAAGATGGATAAAGTTTTAAACAGA
GAGGAATCTTTGCAGCTAATGGACCTTCTAGGTCTTGAAAGGAGTGGGAATTGGCTCCGGTGCCCGTCAG
TGGGCAGAGC
